>Addgene plasmid #74467 | pCR3.1-mIL2 | addgene full sequence | sequence record 422681 | Addgene NGS Result
CGTTGACATTGATTATTGACTAGTTATTAATAGTAATCAATTACGGGGTCATTAGTTCATAGCCCATATA
TGGAGTTCCGCGTTACATAACTTACGGTAAATGGCCCGCCTGGCTGACCGCCCAACGACCCCCGCCCATT
GACGTCAATAATGACGTATGTTCCCATAGTAACGCCAATAGGGACTTTCCATTGACGTCAATGGGTGGAG
TATTTACGGTAAACTGCCCACTTGGCAGTACATCAAGTGTATCATATGCCAAGTACGCCCCCTATTGACG
TCAATGACGGTAAATGGCCCGCCTGGCATTATGCCCAGTACATGACCTTATGGGACTTTCCTACTTGGCA
GTACATCTACGTATTAGTCATCGCTATTACCATGGTGATGCGGTTTTGGCAGTACATCAATGGGCGTGGA
TAGCGGTTTGACTCACGGGGATTTCCAAGTCTCCACCCCATTGACGTCAATGGGAGTTTGTTTTGGCACC
AAAATCAACGGGACTTTCCAAAATGTCGTAACAACTCCGCCCCATTGACGCAAATGGGCGGTAGGCGTGT
ACGGTGGGAGGTCTATATAAGCAGAGCTCTCTGGCTAACTAGAGAACCCACTGCTTACTGGCTTATCGAA
ATTAATACGACTCACTATAGGGAGACCCAAGCTGGCTAGCGTTTAAACTTAAGCTTGGTACCGAGCTCGG
ATCCACTAGTCCAGTGTGGTGGAATTCGGCTTCCTTGCTAATCACTCCTCACAGTGACCTCAAGTCCTGC
AGGCATGTACAGCATGCAGCTCGCATCCTGTGTCACATTGACACTTGTGCTCCTTGTCAACAGCGCACCC
ACTTCAAGCTCCACTTCAAGCTCTACAGCGGAAGCACAGCAGCAGCAGCAGCAGCAGCAGCAGCAGCAGC
AGCACCTGGAGCAGCTGTTGATGGACCTACAGGAGCTCCTGAGCAGGATGGAGAATTACAGGAACCTGAA
ACTCCCCAGGATGCTCACCTTCAAATTTTACTTGCCCAAGCAGGCCACAGAATTGAAAGATCTTCAGTGC
CTAGAAGATGAACTTGGACCTCTGCGGCATGTTCTGGATTTGACTCAAAGCAAAAGCTTTCAATTGGAAG
ATGCTGAGAATTTCATCAGCAATATCAGAGTAACTGTTGTAAAACTAAAGGGCTCTGACAACACATTTGA
GTGCCAATTCGATGATGAGTCAGCAACTGTGGTGGACTTTCTGAGGAGATGGATAGCCTTCTGTCAAAGC
ATCATCTCAACAAGCCCTCAATAACTATGTACCTCCTGCTTACAACACAAGCCGAATTCTGCAGATATCC
AGCACAGTGGCGGCCGCTCGAGTCTAGAGGGCCCGTTTAAACCCGCTGATCAGCCTCGACTGTGCCTTCT
AGTTGCCAGCCATCTGTTGTTTGCCCCTCCCCCGTGCCTTCCTTGACCCTGGAAGGTGCCACTCCCACTG
TCCTTTCCTAATAAAATGAGGAAATTGCATCGCATTGTCTGAGTAGGTGTCATTCTATTCTGGGGGGTGG
GGTGGGGCAGGACAGCAAGGGGGAGGATTGGGAAGACAATAGCAGGCATGCTGGGGATGCGGTGGGCTCT
ATGGCTTCTGAGGCGGAAAGAACCAGTGGCGGTAATACGGTTATCCACAGAATCAGGGGATAACGCAGGA
AAGAACATGTGAGCAAAAGGCCAGCAAAAGGCCAGGAACCGTAAAAAGGCCGCGTTGCTGGCGTTTTTCC
ATAGGCTCCGCCCCCCTGACGAGCATCACAAAAATCGACGCTCAAGTCAGAGGTGGCGAAACCCGACAGG
ACTATAAAGATACCAGGCGTTTCCCCCTGGAAGCTCCCTCGTGCGCTCTCCTGTTCCGACCCTGCCGCTT
ACCGGATACCTGTCCGCCTTTCTCCCTTCGGGAAGCGTGGCGCTTTCTCATAGCTCACGCTGTAGGTATC
TCAGTTCGGTGTAGGTCGTTCGCTCCAAGCTGGGCTGTGTGCACGAACCCCCCGTTCAGCCCGACCGCTG
CGCCTTATCCGGTAACTATCGTCTTGAGTCCAACCCGGTAAGACACGACTTATCGCCACTGGCAGCAGCC
ACTGGTAACAGGATTAGCAGAGCGAGGTATGTAGGCGGTGCTACAGAGTTCTTGAAGTGGTGGCCTAACT
ACGGCTACACTAGAAGAACAGTATTTGGTATCTGCGCTCTGCTGAAGCCAGTTACCTTCGGAAAAAGAGT
TGGTAGCTCTTGATCCGGCAAACAAACCACCGCTGGTAGCGGTGGTTTTTTTGTTTGCAAGCAGCAGATT
ACGCGCAGAAAAAAAGGATCTCAAGAAGATCCTTTGATCTTTTCTACGGGGTCTGACGCTCAGTGGAACG
AAAACTCACGTTAAGGGATTTTGGTCATGAGATTATCAAAAAGGATCTTCACCTAGATCCTTTTAAATTA
AAAATGAAGTTTTAAATCAATCTAAAGTATATATGAGTAACCTGAGGCTATGGCAGGGCCTGCCGCCCCG
ACGTTGGCTGCGAGCCCTGGGCCTTCACCCGAACTTGGGGGGTGGGGTGGGGAAAAGGAAGAAACGCGGG
CGTATTGGCCCCAATGGGGTCTCGGTGGGGTATCGACAGAGTGCCAGCCCTGGGACCGAACCCCGCGTTT
ATGAACAAACGACCCAACACCGTGCGTTTTATTCTGTCTTTTTATTGCCGTCATAGCGCGGGTTCCTTCC
GGTATTGTCTCCTTCCGTGTTTCAGTTAGCCTCCCCCTAGGGTGGGCGAAGAACTCCAGCATGAGATCCC
CGCGCTGGAGGATCATCCAGCCGGCGTCCCGGAAAACGATTCCGAAGCCCAACCTTTCATAGAAGGCGGC
GGTGGAATCGAAATCTCGTGATGGCAGGTTGGGCGTCGCTTGGTCGGTCATTTCGAACCCCAGAGTCCCG
CTCAGAAGAACTCGTCAAGAAGGCGATAGAAGGCGATGCGCTGCGAATCGGGAGCGGCGATACCGTAAAG
CACGAGGAAGCGGTCAGCCCATTCGCCGCCAAGCTCTTCAGCAATATCACGGGTAGCCAACGCTATGTCC
TGATAGCGGTCCGCCACACCCAGCCGGCCACAGTCGATGAATCCAGAAAAGCGGCCATTTTCCACCATGA
TATTCGGCAAGCAGGCATCGCCATGGGTCACGACGAGATCCTCGCCGTCGGGCATGCTCGCCTTGAGCCT
GGCGAACAGTTCGGCTGGCGCGAGCCCCTGATGCTCTTCGTCCAGATCATCCTGATCGACAAGACCGGCT
TCCATCCGAGTACGTGCTCGCTCGATGCGATGTTTCGCTTGGTGGTCGAATGGGCAGGTAGCCGGATCAA
GCGTATGCAGCCGCCGCATTGCATCAGCCATGATGGATACTTTCTCGGCAGGAGCAAGGTGAGATGACAG
GAGATCCTGCCCCGGCACTTCGCCCAATAGCAGCCAGTCCCTTCCCGCTTCAGTGACAACGTCGAGCACA
GCTGCGCAAGGAACGCCCGTCGTGGCCAGCCACGATAGCCGCGCTGCCTCGTCTTGCAGTTCATTCAGGG
CACCGGACAGGTCGGTCTTGACAAAAAGAACCGGGCGCCCCTGCGCTGACAGCCGGAACACGGCGGCATC
AGAGCAGCCGATTGTCTGTTGTGCCCAGTCATAGCCGAATAGCCTCTCCACCCAAGCGGCCGGAGAACCT
GCGTGCAATCCATCTTGTTCAATCATGCGAAACGATCCTCATCCTGTCTCTTGATCGATCTTTGCAAAAG
CCTAGGCCTCCAAAAAAGCCTCCTCACTACTTCTGGAATAGCTCAGAGGCCGAGGCGGCCTCGGCCTCTG
CATAAATAAAAAAAATTAGTCAGCCATGGGGCGGAGAATGGGCGGAACTGGGCGGAGTTAGGGGCGGGAT
GGGCGGAGTTAGGGGCGGGACTATGGTTGCTGACTAATTGAGATGCATGCTTTGCATACTTCTGCCTGCT
GGGGAGCCTGGGGACTTTCCACACCTGGTTGCTGACTAATTGAGATGCATGCTTTGCATACTTCTGCCTG
CTGGGGAGCCTGGGGACTTTCCACACCCTAACTGACACACATTCCACAGCTGGTTCTTTCCGCCTCAGGA
CTCTTCCTTTTTCAATAAATCAATCTAAAGTATATATGAGTAAACTTGGTCTGACAGTTACCAATGCTTA
ATCAGTGAGGCACCTATCTCAGCGATCTGTCTATTTCGTTCATCCATAGTTGCCTGACTCCCCGTCGTGT
AGATAACTACGATACGGGAGGGCTTACCATCTGGCCCCAGTGCTGCAATGATACCGCGAGACCCACGCTC
ACCGGCTCCAGATTTATCAGCAATAAACCAGCCAGCCGGAAGGGCCGAGCGCAGAAGTGGTCCTGCAACT
TTATCCGCCTCCATCCAGTCTATTAATTGTTGCCGGGAAGCTAGAGTAAGTAGTTCGCCAGTTAATAGTT
TGCGCAACGTTGTTGCCATTGCTACAGGCATCGTGGTGTCACGCTCGTCGTTTGGTATGGCTTCATTCAG
CTCCGGTTCCCAACGATCAAGGCGAGTTACATGATCCCCCATGTTGTGCAAAAAAGCGGTTAGCTCCTTC
GGTCCTCCGATCGTTGTCAGAAGTAAGTTGGCCGCAGTGTTATCACTCATGGTTATGGCAGCACTGCATA
ATTCTCTTACTGTCATGCCATCCGTAAGATGCTTTTCTGTGACTGGTGAGTACTCAACCAAGTCATTCTG
AGAATAGTGTATGCGGCGACCGAGTTGCTCTTGCCCGGCGTCAATACGGGATAATACCGCGCCACATAGC
AGAACTTTAAAAGTGCTCATCATTGGAAAACGTTCTTCGGGGCGAAAACTCTCAAGGATCTTACCGCTGT
TGAGATCCAGTTCGATGTAACCCACTCGTGCACCCAACTGATCTTCAGCATCTTTTACTTTCACCAGCGT
TTCTGGGTGAGCAAAAACAGGAAGGCAAAATGCCGCAAAAAAGGGAATAAGGGCGACACGGAAATGTTGA
ATACTCATACTCTTCCTTTTTCAATATTATTGAAGCATTTATCAGGGTTATTGTCTCATGAGCGGATACA
TATTTGAATGTATTTAGAAAAATAAACAAATAGGGGTTCCGCGCACATTTCCCCGAAAAGTGCCACCTG
[124 nt withheld, positions 5180-5303]
C
[91 nt withheld, positions 5305-5395]
A
[49 nt withheld, positions 5397-5445]
CCTTTGACGTTGGAGTCCACGTTCTTT
[37 nt withheld, positions 5473-5509]
ACCCTATCTCGGTCTATTCTTTTGATTTATAAGGGATTTTGCCGATTTCGGCCTATTGGTTAAAAAATGA
GCTGATTTAACAAAAATTTAACGCGAATTTTAACAAAATATTAACGCTTACAATTTACGCGCG
Features (pLannotate 1.2.2; 17 found; start..end, strand, type, name):
      5..384     +  enhancer       CMV enhancer: human cytomegalovirus immediate early enhancer
    385..588     +  promoter       CMV promoter: human cytomegalovirus (CMV) immediate early promoter
    584..617     +  LTR            5' LTR (truncated) (fragment): truncated 5' long terminal repeat (LTR) from HIV-1
    633..651     +  promoter       T7 promoter: promoter for bacteriophage T7 RNA polymerase
    775..1281    +  CDS            Il2: IL2_MOUSE - Also known as Il-2. Experimental evidence at protein level: Swiss-Prot protein existence level 1. Produced by T-cells in response to antigenic or mitogenic stimulation, this protein is required for T-cell proliferation and other activities crucial to regulation of the immune response. Can stimulate B-cells, monocytes, lymphokine-activated killer cells, natural killer cells, and glioma cells. From Mus musculus (Mouse).
   1390..1614    +  polyA_signal   bGH poly(A) signal: bovine growth hormone polyadenylation signal
   1618..1636    +  promoter       SV40 promoter (fragment): SV40 enhancer and early promoter
   1746..2334    -  rep_origin     ori: high-copy-number ColE1/pMB1/pBR322/pUC origin of replication
   2556..2572    +  polyA_signal   bGH poly(A) signal (fragment): bovine growth hormone polyadenylation signal
   2663..2710    -  polyA_signal   HSV TK poly(A) signal: herpes simplex virus thymidine kinase polyadenylation signal (Cole and Stacy, 1985)
   2769..2921    -  CDS            ble (fragment): BLE_KLEPN - Experimental evidence at protein level: Swiss-Prot protein existence level 1. Binding protein with a strong affinity to the bleomycin family of antibiotics. Binds to CL990; an antimitotic-antibiotic compound. From Klebsiella pneumoniae.
   2942..3736    -  CDS            NeoR/KanR: aminoglycoside phosphotransferase from Tn5; aph(3')-II (or nptII); confers resistance to neomycin, kanamycin, and G418 (Geneticin®)
   3771..4128    -  promoter       SV40 promoter: SV40 enhancer and early promoter
   4130..4147    -  promoter       AmpR promoter (fragment): bla
   4188..5048    -  CDS            AmpR: β-lactamase; bla; confers resistance to ampicillin, carbenicillin, and related antibiotics
   5049..5153    -  promoter       AmpR promoter: bla
   5180..5608    +  rep_origin     f1 ori (sequence partly withheld): f1 bacteriophage origin of replication; arrow indicates direction of (+) strand synthesis
