[The description below was written by a language model from this plasmid's Addgene catalogue record and pLannotate feature annotations shown in this document.]
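Description:
pCR3.1-mIL2 is a mammalian expression plasmid built on the Invitrogen pCR3.1 backbone and carrying the mouse interleukin-2 (Il2) cDNA, a portion of which was derived from an earlier mouse IL2 plasmid. The total size is about 5.6 kb, of which the insert accounts for roughly 575 bp. In bacteria it is maintained as a high-copy plasmid through a ColE1/pUC-type origin and selected with ampicillin via the β-lactamase gene. An f1 origin is also present, which permits production of single-stranded DNA. For selection in mammalian cells, the Tn5 aminoglycoside phosphotransferase (NeoR/KanR) is driven by the SV40 enhancer/early promoter and terminated by an HSV TK polyadenylation signal, conferring G418 resistance. A short ble fragment downstream of this gene is Tn5 remnant sequence rather than a functional marker.

The payload is a simple constitutive expression cassette. The human cytomegalovirus immediate-early enhancer and promoter drive the full mouse Il2 coding sequence, followed by the bovine growth hormone polyadenylation signal. A T7 promoter lies between the CMV promoter and the insert, allowing in vitro transcription of the sense strand. No epitope tags or reporters are annotated, so the cytokine should be produced in native form. The short "HIV-1 LTR", extra SV40, bGH and AmpR promoter fragments in the automated annotation are very small matches and are probably incidental. The plasmid is intended for expressing mouse IL2 in mammalian cells. The associated publication used cytokine-encoding plasmids delivered by in vivo electroporation into established B16 melanomas, combined with electrochemotherapy, to induce antitumour immunity.
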