Addgene plasmid #74467: pCR3.1-mIL2
Purpose: expression of mouse IL2 in mammalian cells
Depositing lab: Loree Heller. Depositing organization: University of South Florida. Publication: In vivo electroporation of plasmids encoding GM-CSF or interleukin-2 into existing B16 melanomas combined with electrochemotherapy induces long-term antitumour immunity. Heller L, Pottinger C, Jaroszeski MJ, Gilbert R, Heller R. Melanoma Res. 2000 Dec;10(6):577-83. PubMed 11198480.
Backbone
  Vector backbone: pCR3.1
  Backbone manufacturer: Invitrogen
  Backbone size w/o insert (bp): 5060
  Total vector size (bp): 5635
  Vector type: Mammalian Expression
  Selectable markers: Neomycin (select with G418)
Growth in bacteria
  Bacterial resistance: Ampicillin, 100 μg/mL
  Growth temperature: 37°C
  Growth strain: DH5alpha
  Copy number: High Copy
Gene/Insert
  Gene/Insert name: IL2 (alt name: interleukin 2)
  Species: M. musculus (mouse)
  Insert size (bp): 575
  Entrez Gene: Il2 (a.k.a. Il-2)
  Promoter: CMV
  Cloning method: Unknown
  Sequencing primers: 5′ CMV-F; 3′ BGH-rev
Resource information
  A portion of this plasmid was derived from a plasmid made by: A portion of this plasmid was derived from plasmid pCDmouseIL2, C/N 39892, ATCC
Terms and licenses: Academic/Nonprofit Terms; Industry Terms: Not Available to Industry
How to cite: pCR3.1-mIL2 was a gift from Loree Heller (Addgene plasmid # 74467 ; http://n2t.net/addgene:74467 ; RRID:Addgene_74467)
