>Addgene plasmid #74467 | pCR3.1-mIL2 | addgene partial sequence | sequence record 141701 | CMV-F 5'-CGCAAATGGGCGGTAGGCGTG-3'
ACTAGAGAACCCACTGCTTACTGGCTTATCGAAATTAATACGACTCACTATAGGGAGACCCAAGCTGGCT
AGCGTTTAAACTTAAGCTTGGTACCGAGCTCGGATCCACTAGTCCAGTGTGGTGGAATTCGGCTTCCTTG
CTAATCACTCCTCACAGTGACCTCAAGTCCTGCAGGCATGTACAGCATGCAGCTCGCATCCTGTGTCACA
TTGACACTTGTGCTCCTTGTCAACAGCGCACCCACTTCAAGCTCCACTTCAAGCTCTACAGCGGAAGCAC
AGCAGCAGCAGCAGCAGCAGCAGCAGCAGCAGCAGCACCTGGAGCAGCTGTTGATGGACCTACAGGAGCT
CCTGAGCAGGATGGAGAATTACAGGAACCTGAAACTCCCCAGGATGCTCACCTTCAAATTTTACTTGCCC
AAGCAGGCCACAGAATTGAAAGATCTTCAGTGCCTAGAAGATGAACTTGGACCTCTGCGGCATGTTCTGG
ATTTGACTCAAAGCAAAAGCTTTCAATTGGAAGATGCTGAGAATTTCATCAGCAATATCAGAGTAACTGT
TGTAAAACTAAAGGGCTCTGACAACACATTTGAGTGCCAATTCGATGATGAGTCAGCAACTGTGGTGGAC
TTTCTGAGGAGATGGATAGCCTTCTGTCAAAGCATCATCTCAACAAGCCCTCAATAACTATGTACCTCCT
GCTTACAACACAAGCCGAATTCTGCAGATATCCAGCACAGTGGCGGCCGCTCGAGTCTAGAGGGCCCGTT
TAAACCCGCTGATCAGCCTCGACTGTGCCTTCTAGTTGCCAGCCATCTGTTGTTTGCCCCTCCC
