>Addgene plasmid #74467 | pCR3.1-mIL2 | addgene partial sequence | sequence record 141702 | BGH-rev 5'-TAGAAGGCACAGTCGAGG-3'
ACTGTGCTGGATATCTGCAGAATTCGGCTTGTGTTGTAAGCAGGAGGTACATAGTTATTGAGGGCTTGTT
GAGATGATGCTTTGACAGAAGGCTATCCATCTCCTCAGAAAGTCCACCACAGTTGCTGACTCATCATCGA
ATTGGCACTCAAATGTGTTGTCAGAGCCCTTTAGTTTTACAACAGTTACTCTGATATTGCTGATGAAATT
CTCAGCATCTTCCAATTGAAAGCTTTTGCTTTGAGTCAAATCCAGAACATGCCGCAGAGGTCCAAGTTCA
TCTTCTAGGCACTGAAGATCTTTCAATTCTGTGGCCTGCTTGGGCAAGTAAAATTTGAAGGTGAGCATCC
TGGGGAGTTTCAGGTTCCTGTAATTCTCCATCCTGCTCAGGAGCTCCTGTAGGTCCATCAACAGCTGCTC
CAGGTGCTGCTGCTGCTGCTGCTGCTGCTGCTGCTGCTGCTGTGCTTCCGCTGTAGAGCTTGAAGTGGAG
CTTGAAGTGGGTGCGCTGTTGACAAGGAGCACAAGTGTCAATGTGACACAGGATGCGAGCTGCATGCTGT
ACATGCCTGCAGGACTTGAGGTCACTGTGAGGAGTGATTAGCAAGGAAGCCGAATTCCACCACACTGGAC
TAGTGGATCCGAGCTCGGTACCAAGCTTAAGTTTAAACGCTAGCCAGCTTGGGTCTCCCTATAGTGAGTC
GTATTAATTTCGATAAGCCAGTAAGCAGTGGGTTCTCTAGTTAGCCAGAGAGCTCTGCTTATATAGACCT
CCCACCGTACACGCCTACCGCCCATTTGCGTCAATGGGGCGGAGTTGTTACGACATTTTG
